>Addgene plasmid #161078 | pDONR221-SLC17A3_STOP | addgene full sequence | sequence record 435712 | Addgene NGS Result
CTTTCCTGCGTTATCCCCTGATTCTGTGGATAACCGTATTACCGCCTTTGAGTGAGCTGATACCGCTCGC
CGCAGCCGAACGACCGAGCGCAGCGAGTCAGTGAGCGAGGAAGCGGAAGAGCGCCCAATACGCAAACCGC
CTCTCCCCGCGCGTTGGCCGATTCATTAATGCAGCTGGCACGACAGGTTTCCCGACTGGAAAGCGGGCAG
TGAGCGCAACGCAATTAATACGCGTACCGCTAGCCAGGAAGAGTTTGTAGAAACGCAAAAAGGCCATCCG
TCAGGATGGCCTTCTGCTTAGTTTGATGCCTGGCAGTTTATGGCGGGCGTCCTGCCCGCCACCCTCCGGG
CCGTTGCTTCACAACGTTCAAATCCGCTCCCGGCGGATTTGTCCTACTCAGGAGAGCGTTCACCGACAAA
CAACAGATAAAACGAAAGGCCCAGTCTTCCGACTGAGCCTTTCGTTTTATTTGATGCCTGGCAGTTCCCT
ACTCTCGCGTTAACGCTAGCATGGATGTTTTCCCAGTCACGACGTTGTAAAACGACGGCCAGTCTTAAGC
TCGGGCCCCAAATAATGATTTTATTTTGACTGATAGTGACCTGTTCGTTGCAACACATTGATGAGCAATG
CTTTTTTATAATGCCAACTTTGTACAAAAAAGCAGGCTCCACCATGGCCACCAAGACAGAGCTGTCCCCT
ACCGCCCGGGAGTCTAAGAACGCCCAGGACATGCAGGTGGATGAGACACTGATCCCTAGGAAGGTGCCAT
CTCTGTGCAGCGCCAGATACGGAATCGCCCTGGTGCTGCACTTCTGTAACTTCACCACAATCGCCCAGAA
CGTGATCATGAATATCACCATGGTGGCCATGGTGAACTCCACATCTCCACAGAGCCAGCTGAATGACAGC
TCCGAGGTGCTGCCCGTGGATAGCTTCGGCGGCCTGTCCAAGGCCCCCAAGTCTCTGCCTGCCAAGTCTA
GCATCCTGGGCGGCCAGTTTGCCATCTGGGAGAAGTGGGGACCACCTCAGGAGCGGTCCAGACTGTGCTC
TATCGCCCTGAGCGGCATGCTGCTGGGCTGTTTCACCGCCATCCTGATCGGCGGCTTTATCAGCGAGACA
CTGGGCTGGCCATTCGTGTTTTACATCTTCGGAGGAGTGGGATGCGTGTGCTGTCTGCTGTGGTTTGTGG
TCATCTACGACGATCCAGTGTCCTATCCCTGGATCAGCACCTCCGAGAAGGAGTATATCATCTCCTCTCT
GAAGCAGCAAGTGGGCAGCTCCAAGCAGCCACTGCCCATCAAGGCCATGCTGAGGAGCCTGCCCATCTGG
TCCATCTGCCTGGGCTGTTTCAGCCACCAGTGGCTGGTGTCCACCATGGTGGTGTACATCCCTACATATA
TCTCTAGCGTGTACCACGTGAACATCAGGGACAATGGACTGCTGAGCGCCCTGCCCTTCATCGTGGCATG
GGTCATCGGAATGGTGGGAGGCTATCTGGCCGATTTCCTGCTGACCAAGAAGTTTCGGCTGATCACCGTG
AGAAAGATCGCCACAATCCTGGGCTCCCTGCCCTCCTCTGCCCTGATCGTGTCTCTGCCTTACCTGAACA
GCGGCTATATCACCGCAACAGCCCTGCTGACCCTGTCCTGCGGACTGAGCACCCTGTGCCAGTCCGGCAT
CTACATCAATGTGCTGGACATCGCCCCCCGGTATAGCTCCTTCCTGATGGGCGCCTCTAGAGGCTTTTCT
AGCATCGCCCCTGTGATCGTGCCAACCGTGTCTGGCTTCCTGCTGAGCCAGGACCCTGAGTTTGGCTGGA
GAAACGTGTTCTTTCTGCTGTTCGCCGTGAATCTGCTGGGCCTGCTGTTCTATCTGATCTTTGGCGAGGC
CGATGTGCAGGAGTGGGCCAAGGAGAGGAAGCTGACACGCCTGTAAGACCCAGCTTTCTTGTACAAAGTT
GGCATTATAAGAAAGCATTGCTTATCAATTTGTTGCAACGAACAGGTCACTATCAGTCAAAATAAAATCA
TTATTTGCCATCCAGCTGATATCCCCTATAGTGAGTCGTATTACATGGTCATAGCTGTTTCCTGGCAGCT
CTGGCCCGTGTCTCAAAATCTCTGATGTTACATTGCACAAGATAAAAATATATCATCATGAACAATAAAA
CTGTCTGCTTACATAAACAGTAATACAAGGGGTGTTATGAGCCATATTCAACGGGAAACGTCGAGGCCGC
GATTAAATTCCAACATGGATGCTGATTTATATGGGTATAAATGGGCTCGCGATAATGTCGGGCAATCAGG
TGCGACAATCTATCGCTTGTATGGGAAGCCCGATGCGCCAGAGTTGTTTCTGAAACATGGCAAAGGTAGC
GTTGCCAATGATGTTACAGATGAGATGGTCAGACTAAACTGGCTGACGGAATTTATGCCTCTTCCGACCA
TCAAGCATTTTATCCGTACTCCTGATGATGCATGGTTACTCACCACTGCGATCCCCGGAAAAACAGCATT
CCAGGTATTAGAAGAATATCCTGATTCAGGTGAAAATATTGTTGATGCGCTGGCAGTGTTCCTGCGCCGG
TTGCATTCGATTCCTGTTTGTAATTGTCCTTTTAACAGCGATCGCGTATTTCGTCTCGCTCAGGCGCAAT
CACGAATGAATAACGGTTTGGTTGATGCGAGTGATTTTGATGACGAGCGTAATGGCTGGCCTGTTGAACA
AGTCTGGAAAGAAATGCATAAACTTTTGCCATTCTCACCGGATTCAGTCGTCACTCATGGTGATTTCTCA
CTTGATAACCTTATTTTTGACGAGGGGAAATTAATAGGTTGTATTGATGTTGGACGAGTCGGAATCGCAG
ACCGATACCAGGATCTTGCCATCCTATGGAACTGCCTCGGTGAGTTTTCTCCTTCATTACAGAAACGGCT
TTTTCAAAAATATGGTATTGATAATCCTGATATGAATAAATTGCAGTTTCATTTGATGCTCGATGAGTTT
TTCTAATCAGAATTGGTTAATTGGTTGTAACACTGGCAGAGCATTACGCTGACTTGACGGGACGGCGCAA
GCTCATGACCAAAATCCCTTAACGTGAGTTACGCGTCGTTCCACTGAGCGTCAGACCCCGTAGAAAAGAT
CAAAGGATCTTCTTGAGATCCTTTTTTTCTGCGCGTAATCTGCTGCTTGCAAACAAAAAAACCACCGCTA
CCAGCGGTGGTTTGTTTGCCGGATCAAGAGCTACCAACTCTTTTTCCGAAGGTAACTGGCTTCAGCAGAG
CGCAGATACCAAATACTGTTCTTCTAGTGTAGCCGTAGTTAGGCCACCACTTCAAGAACTCTGTAGCACC
GCCTACATACCTCGCTCTGCTAATCCTGTTACCAGTGGCTGCTGCCAGTGGCGATAAGTCGTGTCTTACC
GGGTTGGACTCAAGACGATAGTTACCGGATAAGGCGCAGCGGTCGGGCTGAACGGGGGGTTCGTGCACAC
AGCCCAGCTTGGAGCGAACGACCTACACCGAACTGAGATACCTACAGCGTGAGCTATGAGAAAGCGCCAC
GCTTCCCGAAGGGAGAAAGGCGGACAGGTATCCGGTAAGCGGCAGGGTCGGAACAGGAGAGCGCACGAGG
GAGCTTCCAGGGGGAAACGCCTGGTATCTTTATAGTCCTGTCGGGTTTCGCCACCTCTGACTTGAGCGTC
GATTTTTGTGATGCTCGTCAGGGGGGCGGAGCCTATGGAAAAACGCCAGCAACGCGGCCTTTTTACGGTT
CCTGGCCTTTTGCTGGCCTTTTGCTCACATGTT
Features (pLannotate 1.2.2; 10 found; start..end, strand, type, name):
    121..213     +  CDS            lacI (fragment): lac repressor; lacI; The lac repressor binds to the lac operator to inhibit transcription in E. coli. This inhibition can be relieved by adding lactose or isopropyl-β-D-thiogalactopyranoside (IPTG).
    268..295     -  terminator     rrnB T2 terminator: transcription terminator T2 from the E. coli rrnB gene
    427..470     +  terminator     rrnB T1 terminator: Escherichia coli rrnB; transcription terminator T1 from the E. coli rrnB gene
    517..553     -  CDS            lacZα (fragment): LacZα fragment of β-galactosidase; lacZ fragment
    569..668     +  protein_bind   attL1: mutant version of attL; recombination site for the Gateway® LR reaction LR Clonase™
    674..1933    +  CDS            SLC17A3: NPT4_HUMAN - Also known as NPT4. Experimental evidence at protein level: Swiss-Prot protein existence level 1. [Isoform 2]: voltage-driven, multispecific, organic anion transporter able to transport para-aminohippurate (PAH), estrone sulfate, estradiol-17-beta-glucuronide, bumetanide, and ochratoxin A. Isoform 2 functions as urate efflux transporter on the apical side of renal proximal tubule and is likely to act as an exit path for organic anionic drugs as well as urate in vivo. May be involved in actively transporting phosphate into cells via Na(+) cotransport. From Homo sapiens (Human).
   1938..2037    -  protein_bind   attL2: mutant version of attL; recombination site for the Gateway® LR reaction LR Clonase™
   2055..2073    -  promoter       T7 promoter: promoter for bacteriophage T7 RNA polymerase
   2207..3016    +  CDS            KanR: aminoglycoside phosphotransferase; aph(3')-Ia; confers resistance to kanamycin in bacteria or G418 (Geneticin®) in eukaryotes
   3163..3751    +  rep_origin     ori: high-copy-number ColE1/pMB1/pBR322/pUC origin of replication
