>Addgene plasmid #161078 | pDONR221-SLC17A3_STOP | analyzer sequence | sequence record 312090
CTTTCCTGCGTTATCCCCTGATTCTGTGGATAACCGTATTACCGCCTTTGAGTGAGCTGATACCGCTCGC
CGCAGCCGAACGACCGAGCGCAGCGAGTCAGTGAGCGAGGAAGCGGAAGAGCGCCCAATACGCAAACCGC
CTCTCCCCGCGCGTTGGCCGATTCATTAATGCAGCTGGCACGACAGGTTTCCCGACTGGAAAGCGGGCAG
TGAGCGCAACGCAATTAATACGCGTACCGCTAGCCAGGAAGAGTTTGTAGAAACGCAAAAAGGCCATCCG
TCAGGATGGCCTTCTGCTTAGTTTGATGCCTGGCAGTTTATGGCGGGCGTCCTGCCCGCCACCCTCCGGG
CCGTTGCTTCACAACGTTCAAATCCGCTCCCGGCGGATTTGTCCTACTCAGGAGAGCGTTCACCGACAAA
CAACAGATAAAACGAAAGGCCCAGTCTTCCGACTGAGCCTTTCGTTTTATTTGATGCCTGGCAGTTCCCT
ACTCTCGCGTTAACGCTAGCATGGATGTTTTCCCAGTCACGACGTTGTAAAACGACGGCCAGTCTTAAGC
TCGGGCCCCAAATAATGATTTTATTTTGACTGATAGTGACCTGTTCGTTGCAACACATTGATGAGCAATG
CTTTTTTATAATGCCAACTTTGTACAAAAAAGCAGGCTCCACCATGGCCACCAAGACAGAGCTGTCCCCT
ACCGCCCGGGAGTCTAAGAACGCCCAGGACATGCAGGTGGATGAGACACTGATCCCTAGGAAGGTGCCAT
CTCTGTGCAGCGCCAGATACGGAATCGCCCTGGTGCTGCACTTCTGTAACTTCACCACAATCGCCCAGAA
CGTGATCATGAATATCACCATGGTGGCCATGGTGAACTCCACATCTCCACAGAGCCAGCTGAATGACAGC
TCCGAGGTGCTGCCCGTGGATAGCTTCGGCGGCCTGTCCAAGGCCCCCAAGTCTCTGCCTGCCAAGTCTA
GCATCCTGGGCGGCCAGTTTGCCATCTGGGAGAAGTGGGGACCACCTCAGGAGCGGTCCAGACTGTGCTC
TATCGCCCTGAGCGGCATGCTGCTGGGCTGTTTCACCGCCATCCTGATCGGCGGCTTTATCAGCGAGACA
CTGGGCTGGCCATTCGTGTTTTACATCTTCGGAGGAGTGGGATGCGTGTGCTGTCTGCTGTGGTTTGTGG
TCATCTACGACGATCCAGTGTCCTATCCCTGGATCAGCACCTCCGAGAAGGAGTATATCATCTCCTCTCT
GAAGCAGCAAGTGGGCAGCTCCAAGCAGCCACTGCCCATCAAGGCCATGCTGAGGAGCCTGCCCATCTGG
TCCATCTGCCTGGGCTGTTTCAGCCACCAGTGGCTGGTGTCCACCATGGTGGTGTACATCCCTACATATA
TCTCTAGCGTGTACCACGTGAACATCAGGGACAATGGACTGCTGAGCGCCCTGCCCTTCATCGTGGCATG
GGTCATCGGAATGGTGGGAGGCTATCTGGCCGATTTCCTGCTGACCAAGAAGTTTCGGCTGATCACCGTG
AGAAAGATCGCCACAATCCTGGGCTCCCTGCCCTCCTCTGCCCTGATCGTGTCTCTGCCTTACCTGAACA
GCGGCTATATCACCGCAACAGCCCTGCTGACCCTGTCCTGCGGACTGAGCACCCTGTGCCAGTCCGGCAT
CTACATCAATGTGCTGGACATCGCCCCCCGGTATAGCTCCTTCCTGATGGGCGCCTCTAGAGGCTTTTCT
AGCATCGCCCCTGTGATCGTGCCAACCGTGTCTGGCTTCCTGCTGAGCCAGGACCCTGAGTTTGGCTGGA
GAAACGTGTTCTTTCTGCTGTTCGCCGTGAATCTGCTGGGCCTGCTGTTCTATCTGATCTTTGGCGAGGC
CGATGTGCAGGAGTGGGCCAAGGAGAGGAAGCTGACACGCCTGTAAGACCCAGCTTTCTTGTACAAAGTT
GGCATTATAAGAAAGCATTGCTTATCAATTTGTTGCAACGAACAGGTCACTATCAGTCAAAATAAAATCA
TTATTTGCCATCCAGCTGATATCCCCTATAGTGAGTCGTATTACATGGTCATAGCTGTTTCCTGGCAGCT
CTGGCCCGTGTCTCAAAATCTCTGATGTTACATTGCACAAGATAAAATAATATCATCATGAACAATAAAA
CTGTCTGCTTACATAAACAGTAATACAAGGGGTGTTATGAGCCATATTCAACGGGAAACGTCGAGGCCGC
GATTAAATTCCAACATGGATGCTGATTTATATGGGTATAAATGGGCTCGCGATAATGTCGGGCAATCAGG
TGCGACAATCTATCGCTTGTATGGGAAGCCCGATGCGCCAGAGTTGTTTCTGAAACATGGCAAAGGTAGC
GTTGCCAATGATGTTACAGATGAGATGGTCAGACTAAACTGGCTGACGGAATTTATGCCTCTTCCGACCA
TCAAGCATTTTATCCGTACTCCTGATGATGCATGGTTACTCACCACTGCGATCCCCGGAAAAACAGCATT
CCAGGTATTAGAAGAATATCCTGATTCAGGTGAAAATATTGTTGATGCGCTGGCAGTGTTCCTGCGCCGG
TTGCATTCGATTCCTGTTTGTAATTGTCCTTTTAACAGCGATCGCGTATTTCGTCTCGCTCAGGCGCAAT
CACGAATGAATAACGGTTTGGTTGATGCGAGTGATTTTGATGACGAGCGTAATGGCTGGCCTGTTGAACA
AGTCTGGAAAGAAATGCATAAACTTTTGCCATTCTCACCGGATTCAGTCGTCACTCATGGTGATTTCTCA
CTTGATAACCTTATTTTTGACGAGGGGAAATTAATAGGTTGTATTGATGTTGGACGAGTCGGAATCGCAG
ACCGATACCAGGATCTTGCCATCCTATGGAACTGCCTCGGTGAGTTTTCTCCTTCATTACAGAAACGGCT
TTTTCAAAAATATGGTATTGATAATCCTGATATGAATAAATTGCAGTTTCATTTGATGCTCGATGAGTTT
TTCTAATCAGAATTGGTTAATTGGTTGTAACACTGGCAGAGCATTACGCTGACTTGACGGGACGGCGCAA
GCTCATGACCAAAATCCCTTAACGTGAGTTACGCGTCGTTCCACTGAGCGTCAGACCCCGTAGAAAAGAT
CAAAGGATCTTCTTGAGATCCTTTTTTTCTGCGCGTAATCTGCTGCTTGCAAACAAAAAAACCACCGCTA
CCAGCGGTGGTTTGTTTGCCGGATCAAGAGCTACCAACTCTTTTTCCGAAGGTAACTGGCTTCAGCAGAG
CGCAGATACCAAATACTGTTCTTCTAGTGTAGCCGTAGTTAGGCCACCACTTCAAGAACTCTGTAGCACC
GCCTACATACCTCGCTCTGCTAATCCTGTTACCAGTGGCTGCTGCCAGTGGCGATAAGTCGTGTCTTACC
GGGTTGGACTCAAGACGATAGTTACCGGATAAGGCGCAGCGGTCGGGCTGAACGGGGGGTTCGTGCACAC
AGCCCAGCTTGGAGCGAACGACCTACACCGAACTGAGATACCTACAGCGTGAGCTATGAGAAAGCGCCAC
GCTTCCCGAAGGGAGAAAGGCGGACAGGTATCCGGTAAGCGGCAGGGTCGGAACAGGAGAGCGCACGAGG
GAGCTTCCAGGGGGAAACGCCTGGTATCTTTATAGTCCTGTCGGGTTTCGCCACCTCTGACTTGAGCGTC
GATTTTTGTGATGCTCGTCAGGGGGGCGGAGCCTATGGAAAAACGCCAGCAACGCGGCCTTTTTACGGTT
CCTGGCCTTTTGCTGGCCTTTTGCTCACATGTT
Features (pLannotate 1.2.2; 10 found; start..end, strand, type, name):
    121..213     +  CDS            lacI (fragment): lac repressor; lacI; The lac repressor binds to the lac operator to inhibit transcription in E. coli. This inhibition can be relieved by adding lactose or isopropyl-β-D-thiogalactopyranoside (IPTG).
    268..295     -  terminator     rrnB T2 terminator: transcription terminator T2 from the E. coli rrnB gene
    427..470     +  terminator     rrnB T1 terminator: Escherichia coli rrnB; transcription terminator T1 from the E. coli rrnB gene
    517..553     -  CDS            lacZα (fragment): LacZα fragment of β-galactosidase; lacZ fragment
    569..668     +  protein_bind   attL1: mutant version of attL; recombination site for the Gateway® LR reaction LR Clonase™
    674..1933    +  CDS            SLC17A3: NPT4_HUMAN - Also known as NPT4. Experimental evidence at protein level: Swiss-Prot protein existence level 1. [Isoform 2]: voltage-driven, multispecific, organic anion transporter able to transport para-aminohippurate (PAH), estrone sulfate, estradiol-17-beta-glucuronide, bumetanide, and ochratoxin A. Isoform 2 functions as urate efflux transporter on the apical side of renal proximal tubule and is likely to act as an exit path for organic anionic drugs as well as urate in vivo. May be involved in actively transporting phosphate into cells via Na(+) cotransport. From Homo sapiens (Human).
   1938..2037    -  protein_bind   attL2: mutant version of attL; recombination site for the Gateway® LR reaction LR Clonase™
   2055..2073    -  promoter       T7 promoter: promoter for bacteriophage T7 RNA polymerase
   2207..3016    +  CDS            KanR: aminoglycoside phosphotransferase; aph(3')-Ia; confers resistance to kanamycin in bacteria or G418 (Geneticin®) in eukaryotes
   3163..3751    +  rep_origin     ori: high-copy-number ColE1/pMB1/pBR322/pUC origin of replication
