[The description below was written by a language model from this plasmid's Addgene catalogue record and pLannotate feature annotations shown in this document.]
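Description:
pDONR221-SLC17A3_STOP is a Gateway entry clone built on the pDONR221 backbone, carrying a codon-optimized open reading frame for human SLC17A3 (also called NPT4), a member of the solute carrier family. The sequenced plasmid is about 3.8 kb. It is maintained in E. coli through a high-copy ColE1/pUC-type origin and selected with kanamycin via an aminoglycoside phosphotransferase (KanR) gene. Although the catalogue lists the vector type as mammalian expression, the feature table shows no eukaryotic promoter or polyadenylation signal. The plasmid itself is therefore a shuttle for the ORF rather than an expression construct.

The roughly 1.26 kb insert sits between attL1 and attL2 sites, which allow directional transfer of the ORF into any attR-containing destination vector through an LR Clonase reaction. The coding sequence ends in a STOP codon, so this version suits expression of the untagged protein or fusions to N-terminal tags supplied by the destination vector. A companion clone without the stop codon exists for C-terminal fusions. rrnB T1 and T2 terminators lie upstream of the cassette and insulate it from read-through transcription in bacteria. A T7 promoter lies just beyond attL2, oriented back toward the insert, and M13 forward and reverse priming sites are used for sequence verification. Short lacI and lacZα fragments are annotated as backbone remnants.

The annotation matches the encoded protein to a voltage-driven organic anion transporter, one isoform of which mediates urate efflux in the renal proximal tubule. The clone belongs to a consortium-wide collection of SLC transporter ORFs intended for subcloning into custom expression vectors for transporter research and drug discovery.
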