Addgene plasmid #161078: pDONR221-SLC17A3_STOP
Purpose: Gateway entry clone with codon-optimized ORF sequence for subcloning into custom expression vectors. Contains a STOP codon at the end of the codon-optimized ORF sequence.
Depositing lab: RESOLUTE Consortium & Giulio Superti-Furga. Depositing organization: CeMM Research Center for Molecular Medicine. Publication: The RESOLUTE consortium: unlocking SLC transporters for drug discovery. Superti-Furga G, Lackner D, Wiedmer T, Ingles-Prieto A, Barbosa B, Girardi E, Goldmann U, Gurtl B, Klavins K, Klimek C, Lindinger S, Lineiro-Retes E, Muller AC, Onstein S, Redinger G, Reil D, Sedlyarov V, Wolf G, Crawford M, Everley R, ... Steppan CM. Nat Rev Drug Discov. 2020 Jul;19(7):429-430. doi: 10.1038/d41573-020-00056-6. PubMed 32265506.
Backbone
  Vector backbone: pDONR221
  Backbone manufacturer: ThermoFisher Scientific
  Backbone size w/o insert (bp): 2550
  Vector type: Mammalian Expression
Growth in bacteria
  Bacterial resistance: Kanamycin, 50 μg/mL
  Growth temperature: 37°C
  Growth strain: NEB Stable
  Copy number: High Copy
Gene/Insert
  Gene/Insert name: SLC17A3 (alt name: NPT4)
  Species: H. sapiens (human)
  Insert size (bp): 1263
  Entrez Gene: SLC17A3 (a.k.a. GOUT4, NPT4, UAQTL4)
  Cloning method: Gateway Cloning
  Sequencing primers: 5′ M13-fwd; 3′ M13-rev
Terms and licenses: Academic/Nonprofit Terms; Industry Terms
Depositor comments: This plasmid contains a STOP codon at the end of the codon-optimized ORF. For the version of this plasmid that does not contain a STOP codon, please see Addgene plasmid 131912 For more information on the full Resolute plasmid collection, please see www.addgene.org/depositor-collections/re-solute/. Please provide your feedback on this plasmid to the RESOLUTE consortium by filling out their RESOLUTE repository feedback form: https://forms.office.com/Pages/ResponsePage.aspx?id=0e05yklzmkS7rjFGQL4N7z4feCLQvEJAmVcOCM_u885UN1JJRko0Ukg4TVQwNTZLOUxPQVJWT1NHUCQlQCN0PWcu
How to cite: pDONR221-SLC17A3_STOP was a gift from RESOLUTE Consortium & Giulio Superti-Furga (Addgene plasmid # 161078 ; http://n2t.net/addgene:161078 ; RRID:Addgene_161078)
