>Addgene plasmid #161078 | pDONR221-SLC17A3_STOP | depositor partial sequence | sequence record 312091 | Codon-optimized ORF of SLC17A3
ATGGCCACCAAGACAGAGCTGTCCCCTACCGCCCGGGAGTCTAAGAACGCCCAGGACATGCAGGTGGATG
AGACACTGATCCCTAGGAAGGTGCCATCTCTGTGCAGCGCCAGATACGGAATCGCCCTGGTGCTGCACTT
CTGTAACTTCACCACAATCGCCCAGAACGTGATCATGAATATCACCATGGTGGCCATGGTGAACTCCACA
TCTCCACAGAGCCAGCTGAATGACAGCTCCGAGGTGCTGCCCGTGGATAGCTTCGGCGGCCTGTCCAAGG
CCCCCAAGTCTCTGCCTGCCAAGTCTAGCATCCTGGGCGGCCAGTTTGCCATCTGGGAGAAGTGGGGACC
ACCTCAGGAGCGGTCCAGACTGTGCTCTATCGCCCTGAGCGGCATGCTGCTGGGCTGTTTCACCGCCATC
CTGATCGGCGGCTTTATCAGCGAGACACTGGGCTGGCCATTCGTGTTTTACATCTTCGGAGGAGTGGGAT
GCGTGTGCTGTCTGCTGTGGTTTGTGGTCATCTACGACGATCCAGTGTCCTATCCCTGGATCAGCACCTC
CGAGAAGGAGTATATCATCTCCTCTCTGAAGCAGCAAGTGGGCAGCTCCAAGCAGCCACTGCCCATCAAG
GCCATGCTGAGGAGCCTGCCCATCTGGTCCATCTGCCTGGGCTGTTTCAGCCACCAGTGGCTGGTGTCCA
CCATGGTGGTGTACATCCCTACATATATCTCTAGCGTGTACCACGTGAACATCAGGGACAATGGACTGCT
GAGCGCCCTGCCCTTCATCGTGGCATGGGTCATCGGAATGGTGGGAGGCTATCTGGCCGATTTCCTGCTG
ACCAAGAAGTTTCGGCTGATCACCGTGAGAAAGATCGCCACAATCCTGGGCTCCCTGCCCTCCTCTGCCC
TGATCGTGTCTCTGCCTTACCTGAACAGCGGCTATATCACCGCAACAGCCCTGCTGACCCTGTCCTGCGG
ACTGAGCACCCTGTGCCAGTCCGGCATCTACATCAATGTGCTGGACATCGCCCCCCGGTATAGCTCCTTC
CTGATGGGCGCCTCTAGAGGCTTTTCTAGCATCGCCCCTGTGATCGTGCCAACCGTGTCTGGCTTCCTGC
TGAGCCAGGACCCTGAGTTTGGCTGGAGAAACGTGTTCTTTCTGCTGTTCGCCGTGAATCTGCTGGGCCT
GCTGTTCTATCTGATCTTTGGCGAGGCCGATGTGCAGGAGTGGGCCAAGGAGAGGAAGCTGACACGCCTG
TAA
